>Addgene plasmid #206282 | pMMK ENTR 2 CMV mKO2-hCdt1 | addgene full sequence | sequence record 406634 | Addgene NGS Result
TTGAGATCCTTTTTTTCTGCGCGTAATCTGCTGCTTGCAAACAAAAAAACCACCGCTACCAGCGGTGGTT
TGTTTGCCGGATCAAGAGCTACCAACTCTTTTTCCGAAGGTAACTGGCTTCAGCAGAGCGCAGATACCAA
ATACTGTTCTTCTAGTGTAGCCGTAGTTAGGCCACCACTTCAAGAACTCTGTAGCACCGCCTACATACCT
CGCTCTGCTAATCCTGTTACCAGTGGCTGCTGCCAGTGGCGATAAGTCGTGTCTTACCGGGTTGGACTCA
AGACGATAGTTACCGGATAAGGCGCAGCGGTCGGGCTGAACGGGGGGTTCGTGCACACAGCCCAGCTTGG
AGCGAACGACCTACACCGAACTGAGATACCTACAGCGTGAGCTATGAGAAAGCGCCACGCTTCCCGAAGG
GAGAAAGGCGGACAGGTATCCGGTAAGCGGCAGGGTCGGAACAGGAGAGCGCACGAGGGAGCTTCCAGGG
GGAAACGCCTGGTATCTTTATAGTCCTGTCGGGTTTCGCCACCTCTGACTTGAGCGTCGATTTTTGTGAT
GCTCGTCAGGGGGGCGGAGCCTATGGAAAAACGCCAGCAACGCGAAATAATGATTTTATTTTGACTGATA
GTGACCTGTTCGTTGCAACAAATTGATGAGCAATGCTTTTTTATAATGCCAACTTTGTATAATAAAGTTG
GTTTAAACGATATCTTCATAGCCCATATATGGAGTTCCGCGTTACATAACTTACGGTAAATGGCCCGCCT
GGCTGACCGCCCAACGACCCCCGCCCATTGACGTCAATAATGACGTATGTTCCCATAGTAACGCCAATAG
GGACTTTCCATTGACGTCAATGGGTGGAGTATTTACGGTAAACTGCCCACTTGGCAGTACATCAAGTGTA
TCATATGCCAAGTACGCCCCCTATTGACGTCAATGACGGTAAATGGCCCGCCTGGCATTATGCCCAGTAC
ATGACCTTATGGGACTTTCCTACTTGGCAGTACATCTACGTATTAGTCATCGCTATTACCATGGTGATGC
GGTTTTGGCAGTACATCAATGGGCGTGGATAGCGGTTTGACTCACGGGGATTTCCAAGTCTCCACCCCAT
TGACGTCAATGGGAGTTTGTTTTGGCACCAAAATCAACGGGACTTTCCAAAATGTCGTAACAACTCCGCC
CCATTGACGCAAATGGGCGGTAGGCGTGTACGGTGGGAGGTCTATATAAGCAGAGCTGGAATTCTGCAGT
CGATCGACGGTACCGCGGGCCCTCCGCGGCCGCGGGTCCCCCATGGTGAGTGTGATTAAACCAGAGATGA
AGATGAGGTACTACATGGACGGCTCCGTCAATGGGCATGAGTTCACAATTGAAGGTGAAGGCACAGGCAG
ACCTTACGAGGGACATCAAGAGATGACACTACGCGTCACAATGGCCGAGGGCGGGCCAATGCCTTTCGCG
TTTGACTTAGTGTCACACGTGTTCTGTTACGGCCACAGAGTATTTACTAAATATCCAGAAGAGATACCAG
ACTATTTCAAACAAGCATTTCCTGAAGGCCTGTCATGGGAAAGGTCGTTGGAGTTCGAAGATGGTGGGTC
CGCTTCAGTCAGTGCGCATATAAGCCTTAGAGGAAACACCTTCTACCACAAATCCAAATTTACTGGGGTT
AACTTTCCTGCCGATGGTCCTATCATGCAAAACCAAAGTGTTGATTGGGAGCCATCAACCGAGAAAATTA
CTGCCAGCGACGGAGTTCTGAAGGGTGATGTTACGATGTACCTAAAACTTGAAGGAGGCGGCAATCACAA
ATGCCAAATGAAGACTACTTACAAGGCGGCAAAAGAGATTCTTGAAATGCCAGGAGACCATTACATCGGC
CATCGCCTCGTCAGGAAAACCGAAGGCAACATTACTGAGCAGGTAGAAGATGCAGTAGCTCATTACTCAA
TGTTGCCTTCCCAGGGCGGATATCCATCACACTGGCGGCCGCTCGAGCCCAGCCCCGCCAGGCCCGCACT
CCGCGCCCCGTCCTCCGCTACCAGTGGCAGCCGCAAGCGCGCCCGCCCGCCCGCCGCCCCCGGACGCGAC
CAGGCCAGGCCACCGGCCCGCAGGAGACTGCGGCTGTCGGTGGACGAGGTTTCCAGCCCCAGTACCCCCG
AGGCCCCAGACATCCCAGCCTGCCCTTCTCCGGGCCAGAAGATAAAGAAATCCACCCCGGCAGCAGGTCA
GCCGCCCCACCTGACATCCGCGCAGGACCAGGACACCATCTAAGGGGAATTCCTCGAGAAGCTGCCGCTC
GAGTCTAGAGGGCCCGTTTAAACCCGCTGATCAGCCTCGACTGTGCCTTCTAGTTGCCAGCCATCTGTTG
TTTGCCCCTCCCCCGTGCCTTCCTTGACCCTGGAAGGTGCCACTCCCACTGTCCTTTCCTAATAAAATGA
GGAAATTGCATCGCATTGTCTGAGTAGGTGTCATTCTATTCTGGGGGGTGGGGTGGGGCAGGACAGCAAG
GGGGAGGATTGGGAAGACAATAGCAGGCATGCTGGGGATGCGGTGGGCTCTATGGGATATCCCTAGGCCC
GGGCCAACTTTGTATAGAAAAGTTGAACGAGAAACGTAAAATGATATAAATATCAATATATTAAATTAGA
TTTTGCATAAAAAACAGACTACATAATACTGTAAAACACAACATATCCAGTCACTATGCTGGCCCGTGTC
TCAAAATCTCTGATGTTACATTGCACAAGATAAAAATATATCATCATGAACAATAAAACTGTCTGCTTAC
ATAAACAGTAATACAAGGGGTGTTATGAGCCATATTCAACGGGAAACGTCGAGGCCGCGATTAAATTCCA
ACATGGATGCTGATTTATATGGGTATAAATGGGCTCGCGATAATGTCGGGCAATCAGGTGCGACAATCTA
TCGCTTGTATGGGAAGCCCGATGCGCCAGAGTTGTTTCTGAAACATGGCAAAGGTAGCGTTGCCAATGAT
GTTACAGATGAGATGGTCAGACTAAACTGGCTGACGGAATTTATGCCTCTTCCGACCATCAAGCATTTTA
TCCGTACTCCTGATGATGCATGGTTACTCACCACTGCGATCCCCGGAAAAACAGCATTCCAGGTATTAGA
AGAATATCCTGATTCAGGTGAAAATATTGTTGATGCGCTGGCAGTGTTCCTGCGCCGGTTGCATTCGATT
CCTGTTTGTAATTGTCCTTTTAACAGCGATCGCGTATTTCGTCTCGCTCAGGCGCAATCACGAATGAATA
ACGGTTTGGTTGATGCGAGTGATTTTGATGACGAGCGTAATGGCTGGCCTGTTGAACAAGTCTGGAAAGA
AATGCATAAACTTTTGCCATTCTCACCGGATTCAGTCGTCACTCATGGTGATTTCTCACTTGATAACCTT
ATTTTTGACGAGGGGAAATTAATAGGTTGTATTGATGTTGGACGAGTCGGAATCGCAGACCGATACCAGG
ATCTTGCCATCCTATGGAACTGCCTCGGTGAGTTTTCTCCTTCATTACAGAAACGGCTTTTTCAAAAATA
TGGTATTGATAATCCTGATATGAATAAATTGCAGTTTCATTTGATGCTCGATGAGTTTTTCTAATCAGAA
TTGGTTAATTGGTTGTAACACTGGCAGAGCATTACGCTGACTTGACGGGACGGCGCAAGCTCATGACCAA
AATCCCTTAACGTGAGTTACGCGTCGTTCCACTGAGCGTCAGACCCCGTAGAAAAGATCAAAGGATCTTC
Features (pLannotate 1.2.2; 10 found; start..end, strand, type, name):
      1..589     +  rep_origin     ori: high-copy-number ColE1/pMB1/pBR322/pUC origin of replication
    605..700     +  protein_bind   attL3: mutant version of attL; recombination site for the Gateway® LR reaction LR Clonase™
    740..1043    +  enhancer       CMV enhancer: human cytomegalovirus immediate early enhancer
   1044..1247    +  promoter       CMV promoter: human cytomegalovirus (CMV) immediate early promoter
   1264..1282    +  misc_feature   MCS (fragment): multiple cloning site
   1303..1953    +  CDS            mKO2: mKO2 is a basic (constitutively fluorescent) orange fluorescent protein published in 2008, derived from Verrillofungia concinna. It has moderate acid sensitivity.
   2008..2280    +  CDS            CDT1 (fragment): CDT1_HUMAN - Experimental evidence at protein level: Swiss-Prot protein existence level 1. Required for both DNA replication and mitosis (PubMed:11125146, PubMed:22581055, PubMed:21856198, PubMed:14993212, PubMed:26842564). DNA replication licensing factor, required for pre- replication complex assembly. Cooperates with CDC6 and the origin recognition complex (ORC) during G1 phase of the cell cycle to promote the loading of the mini-chromosome maintenance (MCM) complex onto DNA to generate pre-replication complexes (pre-RC)(PubMed:14672932). Required also for mitosis by promoting stable kineto
   2351..2575    +  polyA_signal   bGH poly(A) signal: bovine growth hormone polyadenylation signal
   2594..2718    +  protein_bind   attR4: mutant version of attR; recombination site for the Gateway® LR reaction LR Clonase™
   2825..3634    +  CDS            KanR: aminoglycoside phosphotransferase; aph(3')-Ia; confers resistance to kanamycin in bacteria or G418 (Geneticin®) in eukaryotes
