[The description below was written by a language model from this plasmid's Addgene catalogue record and pLannotate feature annotations shown in this document.]
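Description:
pMMK ENTR 2 CMV mKO2-hCdt1 is a small (about 3.8 kb) Gateway entry plasmid from the MultiMate system, occupying position 2 in a MultiSite Gateway assembly. It is propagated in E. coli at high copy from a ColE1/pUC-type origin and selected with kanamycin through an aph(3')-Ia (KanR) gene. The cargo is flanked by mutant attL3 and attR4 recombination sites. In an LR Clonase reaction these pair only with the compatible sites on neighbouring entry modules and the destination vector, so the cassette is placed in a defined order and orientation within a larger multi-gene construct.

Between the att sites lies a complete mammalian expression unit: the human cytomegalovirus immediate-early enhancer and promoter, a short multiple cloning site remnant, an open reading frame encoding the orange fluorescent protein mKO2 fused to a fragment of human CDT1, and the bovine growth hormone polyadenylation signal. The feature table annotates only a partial CDT1 segment of roughly 270 nt, not the full-length replication licensing factor. This is consistent with a degron-type fusion of the kind used in FUCCI cell-cycle reporters, where the Cdt1 portion makes the fluorescent signal accumulate in G1 and disappear once S phase begins, although the record itself does not spell out this use. The insert was introduced by Gibson assembly of a PCR product from an earlier mKO2-hCdt1 plasmid. The depositor notes two substitutions in the fusion (L224Q and A247S) that are stated not to affect function.

The associated publication concerns delivery of large multicomponent DNA cargoes to mammalian cells with a single baculovirus, suggesting that this module serves as a constitutively expressed reporter building block for such assemblies.
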