Addgene plasmid #206282: pMMK ENTR 2 CMV mKO2-hCdt1
Purpose: ENTR Vector 2 for MultiSite Gateway assembly. Encodes mKO2-hCdt1 under the control of CMV
Depositing lab: Imre Berger. Depositing organization: University of Bristol. Publication: Highly efficient CRISPR-mediated large DNA docking and multiplexed prime editing using a single baculovirus. Aulicino F, Pelosse M, Toelzer C, Capin J, Ilegems E, Meysami P, Rollarson R, Berggren PO, Dillingham MS, Schaffitzel C, Saleem MA, Welsh GI, Berger I. Nucleic Acids Res. 2022 Jul 22;50(13):7783-7799. doi: 10.1093/nar/gkac587. PubMed 35801912.
Backbone
  Vector backbone: pMMK ENTR 2
  Vector type: Mammalian Expression ; MultiMate/Gateway ENTR 2
Growth in bacteria
  Bacterial resistance: Kanamycin, 50 μg/mL
  Growth temperature: 37°C
  Growth strain: DH5alpha
  Copy number: High Copy
Gene/Insert
  Gene/Insert name: mKO2-hCdt1
  Species: H. sapiens (human)
  Entrez Gene: CDT1 (a.k.a. DUP, RIS2)
  Cloning method: Gibson Cloning
Resource information
  A portion of this plasmid was derived from a plasmid made by: mKO2 hCdt1 was obtained through Gibson assembly of PCR amplified p1494 mKO2 hCdt1 (De Jaime-Soguero A. et al. Plos Genetics 2017)
Terms and licenses: Academic/Nonprofit Terms; Industry Terms: Not Available to Industry
Depositor comments: L224Q and A247S mutations in mKO2-hCdt1 will not affect plasmid function.
How to cite: pMMK ENTR 2 CMV mKO2-hCdt1 was a gift from Imre Berger (Addgene plasmid # 206282 ; http://n2t.net/addgene:206282 ; RRID:Addgene_206282)
